>Addgene plasmid #40525 | pEMB018 / LRRK2_BC_1300_2232 | depositor full sequence | sequence record 52198 | pEMB018 / LRRK2_BC_1300_2232 sequence 10235 bps
GGAACGGCTCCGCCCACTATTAATGAAATTAAAAATTCCAATTTTAAAAAACGCAGCAAGAGAAACATTT
GTATGAAAGAATGCGTAGAAGGAAAGAAAAATGTCGTCGACATGCTGAACAACAAGATTAATATGCCTCC
GTGTATAAAAAAAATATTGAACGATTTGAAAGAAAACAATGTACCGCGCGGCGGTATGTACAGGAAGAGG
TTTATACTAAACTGTTACATTGCAAACGTGGTTTCGTGTGCCAAGTGTGAAAACCGATGTTTAATCAAGG
CTCTGACGCATTTCTACAACCACGACTCCAAGTGTGTGGGTGAAGTCATGCATCTTTTAATCAAATCCCA
AGATGTGTATAAACCACCAAACTGCCAAAAAATGAAAACTGTCGACAAGCTCTGTCCGTTTGCTGGCAAC
TGCAAGGGTCTCAATCCTATTTGTAATTATTGAATAATAAAACAATTATAAATGCTAAATTTGTTTTTTA
TTAACGATACAAACCAAACGCAACAAGAACATTTGTAGTATTATCTATAATTGAAAACGCGTAGTTATAA
TCGCTGAGGTAATATTTAAAATCATTTTCAAATGATTCACAGTTAATTTGCGACAATATAATTTTATTTT
CACATAAACTAGACGCCTTGTCGTCTTCTTCTTCGTATTCCTTCTCTTTTTCATTTTTCTCTTCATAAAA
ATTAACATAGTTATTATCGTATCCATATATGTATCTATCGTATAGAGTAAATTTTTTGTTGTCATAAATA
TATATGTCTTTTTTAATGGGGTGTATAGTACCGCTGCGCATAGTTTTTCTGTAATTTACAACAGTGCTAT
TTTCTGGTAGTTCTTCGGAGTGTGTTGCTTTAATTATTAAATTTATATAATCAATGAATTTGGGATCGTC
GGTTTTGTACAATATGTTGCCGGCATAGTACGCAGCTTCTTCTAGTTCAATTACACCATTTTTTAGCAGC
ACCGGATTAACATAACTTTCCAAAATGTTGTACGAACCGTTAAACAAAAACAGTTCACCTCCCTTTTCTA
TACTATTGTCTGCGAGCAGTTGTTTGTTGTTAAAAATAACAGCCATTGTAATGAGACGCACAAACTAATA
TCACAAACTGGAAATGTCTATCAATATATAGTTGCTGATCAGATCCTCATTGTTTGCCTCCCTGCTGCGG
TTTTTCACCGAAGTTCATGCCAGTCCAGCGTTTTTGCAGCAGAAAAGCCGCCGACTTCGGTTTGCGGTCG
CGAGTGAAGATCCCTTTCTTGTTACCGCCAACGCGCAATATGCCTTGCGAGGTCGCAAAATCGGCGAAAT
TCCATACCTGTTCACCGACGACGGCGCTGACGCGATCAAAGACGCGGTGATACATATCCAGCCATGCACA
CTGATACTCTTCACTCCACATGTCGGTGTACATTGAGTGCAGCCCGGCTAACGTATCCACGCCGTATTCG
GTGATGATAATCGGCTGATGCAGTTTCTCCTGCCAGGCCAGAAGTTCTTTTTCCAGTACCTTCTCTGCCG
TTTCCAAATCGCCGCTTTGGACATACCATCCGTAATAACGGTTCAGGCACAGCACATCAAAGAGATCGCT
GATGGTATCGGTGTGAGCGTCGCAGAACATTACATTGACGCAGGTGATCGGACGCGTCGGGTCGAGTTTA
CGCGTTGCTTCCGCCAGTGGCGCGAAATATTCCCGTGCACCTTGCGGACGGGTATCCGGTTCGTTGGCAA
TACTCCACATCACCACGCTTGGGTGGTTTTTGTCACGCGCTATCAGCTCTTTAATCGCCTGTAAGTGCGC
TTGCTGAGTTTCCCCGTTGACTGCCTCTTCGCTGTACAGTTCTTTCGGCTTGTTGCCCGCTTCGAAACCA
ATGCCTAAAGAGAGCGAAAAGCCGACAGCAGCAGTTTCATCAATCACCACGATGCCATGTTCATCTGCCC
AGTCGAGCATCTCTTCAGCGTAAGGGTAATGCGAGGTACGGTAGGAGTTGGCCCCAATCCAGTCCATTAA
TGCGTGGTCGTGCACCATCAGCACGTTATCGAATCCTTTGCCACGTAAGTCCGCATCTTCATGACGACCA
AAGCCAGTAAAGTAGAACGGTTTGTGGTTAATCAGGAACTGTTGGCCCTTCACTGCCACTGACCGGATGC
CGACGCGAAGCGGGTAGATATCACACTCTGTCTGGCTTTTGGCTGTGACGCACAGTTCATAGAGATAACC
TTCACCCGGTTGCCAGAGGTGCGGATTCACCACTTGCAAAGTCCCGCTAGTGCCTTGTCCAGTTGCAACC
ACCTGTTGATCCGCATCACGCAGTTCAACGCTGACATCACCATTGGCCACCACCTGCCAGTCAACAGACG
CGTGGTTACAGTCTTGCGCGACATGCGTCACCACGGTGATATCGTCCACCCAGGTGTTCGGCGTGGTGTA
GAGCATTACGCTGCGATGGATTCCGGCATAGTTAAAGAAATCATGGAAGTAAGACTGCTTTTTCTTGCCG
TTTTCGTCGGTAATCACCATTCCCGGCGGGATAGTCTGCCAGTTCAGTTCGTTGTTCACACAAACGGTGA
TACGTACACTTTTCCCGGCAATAACATACGGCGTGACATCGGCTTCAAATGGCGTATAGCCGCCCTGATG
CTCCATCACTTCCTGATTATTGACCCACACTTTGCCGTAATGAGTGACCGCATCGAAACGCAGCACGATA
CGCTGGCCTGCCCAACCTTTCGGTATAAAGACTTCGCGCTGATACCAGACGTTGCCCGCATAATTACGAA
TATCTGCATCGGCGAACTGATCGTTAAAACTGCCTGGCACAGCAATTGCCCGGCTTTCTTGTAACGCGCT
TTCCCACCAACGCTGATCAATTCCACAGTTTTCGCGATCCAGACTGAATGCCCACAGGCCGTCGAGTTTT
TTGATTTCACGGGTTGGGGTTTCTACAGGACGGACCATATTTATAGGTGTAATTTATGTAGCTGTAATTT
TTACCTTATTAATATTTTTTACGCTTTGCATTCGACGACTGAACTCCCAAATATATGTTTAACTCGTCTT
GGTCGTTTGAATTTTTGTTGCTGTGTTTCCTAATATTTTCCATCACCTTAAATATGTTATTGTAATCCTC
AATGTTGAACTTGCAATTGGACACGGCATAGTTTTCCATAGTCGTGTAAAACATGGTATTGGCTGCATTG
TAATACATCCGACTGAGCGGGTACGGATCTATGTGTTTGAGCAGCCTGTTCAAAAACTCTGCATCGTCGC
AAAACGGAATTTCGTCGACAGATCTGATCATGGAGATAATTAAAATGATAACCATCTCGCAAATAAATAA
GTATTTTACTGTTTTCGTAACAGTTTTGTAATAAAAAAACCTATAAATATAGGATCTATGCACCACCATC
ACCACCATCACCACTTGGTGCCCCGCGGATCCGACGAGCTGCACCTAAACTTCGACTTCAAGCACATTGG
CTGTAAAGCAAAGGATATTATTCGTTTCCTGCAGCAGCGTCTTAAGAAGGCCGTGCCCTACAATCGCATG
AAGCTGATGATCGTCGGGAACACCGGTTCTGGAAAGACAACCCTCTTGCAGCAGCTTATGAAGACTAAGA
AGTCCGACTTGGGGATGCAGAGCGCCACTGTGGGGATCGACGTGAAAGACTGGCCAATCCAAATCCGTGA
CAAGCGCAAGCGTGACTTAGTACTGAACGTGTGGGACTTTGCCGGCAGGGAAGAGTTCTACTCTACGCAT
CCTCACTTCATGACTCAGCGTGCCCTCTATCTGGCAGTTTACGACCTCTCAAAGGGCCAGGCTGAGGTGG
ACGCCATGAAACCCTGGCTGTTTAACATCAAGGCTCGTGCTTCCAGCTCCCCTGTGATCTTAGTCGGGAC
ACACTTGGATGTTTCTGATGAGAAGCAGCGTAAGGCATGTATGAGTAAGATCACCAAAGAGCTGTTGAAC
AAACGCGGCTTTCCCGCCATCCGTGATTACCACTTCGTCAACGCTACCGAGGAAAGCGACGCACTGGCCA
AGTTACGTAAGACCATTATCAACGAAAGCCTGAACTTCAAAATTCGCGACCAGCTGGTGGTCGGACAGCT
GATCCCCGACTGCTACGTGGAACTTGAGAAGATCATCCTGAGCGAGCGCAAGAATGTGCCTATCGAGTTT
CCAGTGATCGATCGCAAACGTCTCCTCCAGCTCGTGCGTGAGAATCAGCTGCAGCTCGACGAGAACGAGC
TGCCTCATGCTGTGCACTTCCTTAACGAGTCAGGTGTCCTCCTGCACTTCCAGGACCCGGCTCTCCAGCT
GAGTGACCTCTATTTCGTGGAGCCAAAGTGGCTCTGTAAAATTATGGCTCAAATCCTCACTGTCAAGGTA
GAGGGCTGTCCAAAGCACCCAAAGGGCATCATCTCGCGTCGCGACGTGGAAAAGTTTCTCTCTAAGAAGC
GCAAGTTTCCCAAGAACTACATGAGCCAGTACTTTAAACTGTTGGAGAAGTTCCAGATCGCTCTGCCTAT
CGGCGAAGAGTACCTGTTGGTTCCTTCCTCCCTGTCCGATCACCGCCCCGTGATTGAGCTGCCTCACTGC
GAGAACAGCGAGATTATCATTCGCCTATACGAGATGCCGTACTTTCCGATGGGCTTCTGGTCAAGGCTCA
TCAATCGTCTGCTTGAAATCTCCCCATATATGCTGAGCGGTCGTGAACGCGCTCTGAGGCCAAACCGGAT
GTACTGGCGCCAGGGGATTTACTTGAACTGGTCCCCTGAGGCTTATTGTCTGGTGGGCTCGGAAGTCCTG
GATAACCACCCCGAATCATTCCTGAAGATCACCGTTCCTTCCTGCCGTAAGGGTTGCATTCTATTGGGAC
AGGTGGTGGATCATATCGATTCCCTGATGGAGGAGTGGTTCCCTGGCCTGTTGGAGATCGACATCTGTGG
CGAGGGTGAGACCCTGCTGAAGAAGTGGGCACTCTACAGTTTCAATGACGGCGAAGAACACCAGAAGATT
CTGCTCGACGACCTCATGAAGAAGGCCGAGGAGGGCGACCTGCTCGTGAACCCCGACCAGCCTAGGCTGA
CCATCCCCATCTCCCAGATTGCACCCGACCTTATCCTCGCTGACCTGCCTCGCAACATCATGCTGAACAA
TGACGAGCTGGAGTTTGAACAAGCACCCGAGTTCCTGCTAGGCGACGGCTCTTTCGGTTCAGTTTACCGT
GCTGCTTACGAGGGTGAAGAGGTTGCCGTGAAGATTTTTAACAAGCACACTTCGCTCCGTCTGCTGCGTC
AGGAGCTTGTGGTTCTCTGCCACCTGCACCACCCTTCCCTGATCTCCCTGCTGGCCGCCGGCATTAGGCC
TCGCATGCTAGTGATGGAACTGGCCAGTAAGGGTTCATTGGACCGCCTGCTGCAGCAGGACAAGGCTAGC
CTGACCCGTACGCTCCAGCACCGTATCGCCCTGCATGTGGCCGACGGACTGCGCTACTTGCACAGTGCCA
TGATCATTTATCGCGATCTGAAGCCTCATAATGTTCTTCTGTTCACGCTCTACCCAAACGCAGCTATCAT
TGCCAAAATTGCCGATTACGGCATAGCCCAGTACTGCTGTCGTATGGGTATCAAGACTAGCGAGGGTACA
CCTGGGTTCCGCGCTCCCGAAGTCGCACGCGGGAACGTGATCTACAACCAGCAGGCCGACGTGTACTCGT
TTGGCCTGCTCCTGTATGACATTCTCACTACCGGAGGCCGGATTGTGGAGGGCCTGAAATTTCCCAACGA
GTTCGACGAGCTGGAGATCCAGGGCAAGCTGCCTGACCCCGTGAAGGAGTACGGTTGTGCACCCTGGCCT
ATGGTGGAGAAGCTCATTAAGCAGTGTCTGAAGGAGAACCCTCAGGAACGCCCCACAAGCGCCCAGGTGT
TCGACATTCTAAACTCTGCAGAGTTAGTGTGTCTGACTAGGCGTATCTTACTCCCGAAGAACGTGATCGT
TGAGTGCATGGTGGCAACGCACCACAACTCGCGTAACGCTAGCATCTGGTTAGGATGTGGGCATACCGAT
CGTGGCCAGCTGAGTTTCCTCGACCTCAACACCGAGGGGTATACTAGCGAGGAGGTCGCTGATTCACGCA
TTCTGTGCCTCGCCCTTGTCCATCTGCCTGTTGAGAAAGAATCGTGGATTGTTAGTGGCACCCAGAGCGG
GACCCTCCTCGTGATCAATACCGAAGACGGGTAAAGCTTGCGGCCGCACTCGAGCACCACCACCACCACC
ACTAACCTAGGTAGCTGAGCGCATGCAAGCTGATCCGGGTTATTAGTACATTTATTAAGCGCTAGATTCT
GTGCGTTGTTGATTTACAGACAATTGTTGTACGTATTTTAATAATTCATTAAATTTATAATCTTTAGGGT
GGTATGTTAGAGCGAAAATCAAATGATTTTCAGCGTCTTTATATCTGAATTTAAATATTAAATCCTCAAT
AGATTTGTAAAATAGGTTTCGATTAGTTTCAAACAAGGGTTGTTTTTCCGAACCGATGGCTGGACTATCT
AATGGATTTTCGCTCAACGCCACAAAACTTGCCAAATCTTGTAGCAGCAATCTAGCTTTGTCGATATTCG
TTTGTGTTTTGTTTTGTAATAAAGGTTCGACGTCGTTCAAAATATTATGCGCTTTTGTATTTCTTTCATC
ACTGTCGTTAGTGTACAATTGACTCGACGTAAACACGTTAAATAGAGCTTGGACATATTTAACATCGGGC
GTGTTAGCTTTATTAGGCCGATTATCGTCGTCGTCCCAACCCTCGTCGTTAGAAGTTGCTTCCGAAGACG
ATTTTGCCATAGCCACACGACGCCTATTAATTGTGTCGGCTAACACGTCCGCGATCAAATTTGTAGTTGA
GCTTTTTGGAATTATTTCTGATTGCGGGCGTTTTTGGGCGGGTTTCAATCTAACTGTGCCCGATTTTAAT
TCAGACAACACGTTAGAAAGCGATGGTGCAGGCGGTGGTAACATTTCAGACGGCAAATCTACTAATGGCG
GCGGTGGTGGAGCTGATGATAAATCTACCATCGGTGGAGGCGCAGGCGGGGCTGGCGGCGGAGGCGGAGG
CGGAGGTGGTGGCGGTGATGCAGACGGCGGTTTAGGCTCAAATGTCTCTTTAGGCAACACAGTCGGCACC
TCAACTATTGTACTGGTTTCGGGCGCCGTTTTTGGTTTGACCGGTCTGAGACGAGTGCGATTTTTTTCGT
TTCTAATAGCTTCCAACAATTGTTGTCTGTCGTCTAAAGGTGCAGCGGGTTGAGGTTCCGTCGGCATTGG
TGGAGCGGGCGGCAATTCAGACATCGATGGTGGTGGTGGTGGTGGAGGCGCTGGAATGTTAGGCACGGGA
GAAGGTGGTGGCGGCGGTGCCGCCGGTATAATTTGTTCTGGTTTAGTTTGTTCGCGCACGATTGTGGGCA
CCGGCGCAGGCGCCGCTGGCTGCACAACGGAAGGTCGTCTGCTTCGAGGCAGCGCTTGGGGTGGTGGCAA
TTCAATATTATAATTGGAATACAAATCGTAAAAATCTGCTATAAGCATTGTAATTTCGCTATCGTTTACC
GTGCCGATATTTAACAACCGCTCAATGTAAGCAATTGTATTGTAAAGAGATTGTCTCAAGCTCGGATCGA
TCCCGCACGCCGATAACAAGCCTTTTCATTTTTACTACAGCATTGTAGTGGCGAGACACTTCGCTGTCGT
CGAGGTTTAAACGCTTCCTCGCTCACTGACTCGCTGCGCTCGGTCGTTCGGCTGCGGCGAGCGGTATCAG
CTCACTCAAAGGCGGTAATACGGTTATCCACAGAATCAGGGGATAACGCAGGAAAGAACATGTGAGCAAA
AGGCCAGCAAAAGGCCAGGAACCGTAAAAAGGCCGCGTTGCTGGCGTTTTTCCATAGGCTCCGCCCCCCT
GACGAGCATCACAAAAATCGACGCTCAAGTCAGAGGTGGCGAAACCCGACAGGACTATAAAGATACCAGG
CGTTTCCCCCTGGAAGCTCCCTCGTGCGCTCTCCTGTTCCGACCCTGCCGCTTACCGGATACCTGTCCGC
CTTTCTCCCTTCGGGAAGCGTGGCGCTTTCTCATAGCTCACGCTGTAGGTATCTCAGTTCGGTGTAGGTC
GTTCGCTCCAAGCTGGGCTGTGTGCACGAACCCCCCGTTCAGCCCGACCGCTGCGCCTTATCCGGTAACT
ATCGTCTTGAGTCCAACCCGGTAAGACACGACTTATCGCCACTGGCAGCAGCCACTGGTAACAGGATTAG
CAGAGCGAGGTATGTAGGCGGTGCTACAGAGTTCTTGAAGTGGTGGCCTAACTACGGCTACACTAGAAGG
ACAGTATTTGGTATCTGCGCTCTGCTGAAGCCAGTTACCTTCGGAAAAAGAGTTGGTAGCTCTTGATCCG
GCAAACAAACCACCGCTGGTAGCGGTGGTTTTTTTGTTTGCAAGCAGCAGATTACGCGCAGAAAAAAAGG
ATCTCAAGAAGATCCTTTGATCTTTTCTACGGGGTCTGACGCTCAGTGGAACGAAAACTCACGTTAAGGG
ATTTTGGTCATGAGATTATCAAAAAGGATCTTCACCTAGATCCTTTTAAATTAAAAATGAAGTTTTAAAT
CAATCTAAAGTATATATGAGTAAACTTGGTCTGACAGTTACCAATGCTTAATCAGTGAGGCACCTATCTC
AGCGATCTGTCTATTTCGTTCATCCATAGTTGCCTGACTCCCCGTCGTGTAGATAACTACGATACGGGAG
GGCTTACCATCTGGCCCCAGTGCTGCAATGATACCGCGAGACCCACGCTCACCGGCTCCAGATTTATCAG
CAATAAACCAGCCAGCCGGAAGGGCCGAGCGCAGAAGTGGTCCTGCAACTTTATCCGCCTCCATCCAGTC
TATTAATTGTTGCCGGGAAGCTAGAGTAAGTAGTTCGCCAGTTAATAGTTTGCGCAACGTTGTTGCCATT
GCTACAGGCATCGTGGTGTCACGCTCGTCGTTTGGTATGGCTTCATTCAGCTCCGGTTCCCAACGATCAA
GGCGAGTTACATGATCCCCCATGTTGTGCAAAAAAGCGGTTAGCTCCTTCGGTCCTCCGATCGTTGTCAG
AAGTAAGTTGGCCGCAGTGTTATCACTCATGGTTATGGCAGCACTGCATAATTCTCTTACTGTCATGCCA
TCCGTAAGATGCTTTTCTGTGACTGGTGAGTACTCAACCAAGTCATTCTGAGAATAGTGTATGCGGCGAC
CGAGTTGCTCTTGCCCGGCGTCAATACGGGATAATACCGCGCCACATAGCAGAACTTTAAAAGTGCTCAT
CATTGGAAAACGTTCTTCGGGGCGAAAACTCTCAAGGATCTTACCGCTGTTGAGATCCAGTTCGATGTAA
CCCACTCGTGCACCCAACTGATCTTCAGCATCTTTTACTTTCACCAGCGTTTCTGGGTGAGCAAAAACAG
GAAGGCAAAATGCCGCAAAAAAGGGAATAAGGGCGACACGGAAATGTTGAATACTCATACTCTTCCTTTT
TCAATATTATTGAAGCATTTATCAGGGTTATTGTCTCATGAGCGGATACATATTTGAATGTATTTAGAAA
AATAAACAAATAGGGGTTCCGCGCACATTTCCCCGAAAAGTGCCACCTG
[124 nt withheld, positions 9710-9833]
C
[91 nt withheld, positions 9835-9925]
A
[49 nt withheld, positions 9927-9975]
CCTTTGACGTTGGAGTCCACGTTCTTT
[37 nt withheld, positions 10003-10039]
ACCCTATCTCGGTCTATTCTTTTGATTTATAAGGGATTTTGCCGATTTCGGCCTATTGGTTAAAAAATGA
GCTGATTTAACAAAAATTTAACGCGAATTTTAACAAAATATTAACGTTTACAATTTCCCATTCGCCATTC
AGGCTGCGCAACTGTTGGGAAGGGCGATCGGTGCGGGCCTCTTCGCTATTACGCCA
Features (pLannotate 1.2.2; 14 found; start..end, strand, type, name):
    329..453     +  CDS            lef2: baculovirus late expression factor 2
    491..1096    +  CDS            ORF603: baculovirus ORF603 protein
   1167..2972    -  CDS            GUS: β-glucuronidase; uidA (or gusA) from E. coli
   2987..3302    -  promoter       p6.9 promoter: Autographa californica p6.9; baculovirus late basic protein promoter
   3317..3408    +  promoter       polyhedrin promoter: polh from Autographa californica; promoter for the baculovirus polyhedrin gene
   3463..6261    +  CDS            LRRK2 (fragment): LRRK2_HUMAN - Also known as PARK8. Experimental evidence at protein level: Swiss-Prot protein existence level 1. Serine/threonine-protein kinase which phosphorylates a broad range of proteins involved in multiple processes such as neuronal plasticity, autophagy, and vesicle trafficking (PubMed:20949042, PubMed:22012985, PubMed:26824392, PubMed:29125462, PubMed:28720718, PubMed:29127255, PubMed:30398148, PubMed:29212815, PubMed:30635421, PubMed:21850687, PubMed:23395371, PubMed:17114044, PubMed:24687852, PubMed:26014385, PubMed:25201882). Is a key regulator of RAB GTPases by regulating the GTP/
   6285..6302    +  CDS            9xHis (fragment): 9xHis affinity tag
   6339..7696    +  misc_recomb    baculovirus recombination region (ORF1629): contains part of ORF1629
   7694..7771    -  CDS            P61 (fragment): P78_NPVAC - Experimental evidence at protein level: Swiss-Prot protein existence level 1. Plays a role in the transport of the nucleocapsids from the cytoplasm toward the host nucleus together with the host actin- polymerizing Arp2/3 complex. From Autographa californica nuclear polyhedrosis virus (AcMNPV).
   7959..8547    -  rep_origin     ori: high-copy-number ColE1/pMB1/pBR322/pUC origin of replication
   8718..9578    -  CDS            AmpR: β-lactamase; bla; confers resistance to ampicillin, carbenicillin, and related antibiotics
   9579..9683    -  promoter       AmpR promoter: bla
   9710..10165   +  rep_origin     f1 ori (sequence partly withheld): f1 bacteriophage origin of replication; arrow indicates direction of (+) strand synthesis
  10170..1       -  CDS            lacZα (fragment) (across the origin): LacZα fragment of β-galactosidase; lacZ fragment
