[The description below was written by a language model from this plasmid's Addgene catalogue record and pLannotate feature annotations shown in this document.]
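Description:
pEMB018 / LRRK2_BC_1300_2232 is a baculovirus transfer plasmid of about 10.2 kb, built on the Emerald pEMB018 backbone, for producing a fragment of human LRRK2 in insect cells. In E. coli it is maintained as a high-copy plasmid through a ColE1/pUC-type origin and selected with ampicillin via the AmpR (β-lactamase) gene. An f1 phage origin and a remnant of lacZα are also annotated in the backbone.

The expression cassette uses the AcMNPV polyhedrin (polH) promoter, a very strong, very late viral promoter, to drive a wild-type LRRK2 coding segment spanning residues 1300–2232. The full-length protein is a serine/threonine kinase linked to Parkinson's disease (PARK8). The catalogue lists a 6xHis tag at the N terminus of the insert, whereas the feature table detects a six-codon histidine stretch just downstream of the LRRK2 fragment. The position of the affinity tag should therefore be confirmed against the sequence rather than assumed from either source. The BamHI and HindIII sites used for cloning were destroyed in the process.

The cassette is flanked on one side by lef2 and ORF603 and on the other by the ORF1629 recombination region. These are the homology arms that allow recombination with baculoviral DNA at the polyhedrin locus to generate recombinant virus. A divergently oriented β-glucuronidase (GUS) gene under the late p6.9 promoter lies within the same flanked region, so it is carried into the virus and provides a reporter for identifying recombinants. The record does not state a specific application, but the design fits expression and His-tag purification of this LRRK2 fragment.
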