Addgene plasmid #40525: pEMB018 / LRRK2_BC_1300_2232
Depositing lab: Michael J Fox Foundation MJFF. Depositing organization: Michael J Fox Foundation.
Backbone
  Vector backbone: pEMB018
  Backbone manufacturer: Emerald
  Vector type: Baculovirus
Growth in bacteria
  Bacterial resistance: Ampicillin, 100 μg/mL
  Growth temperature: 37°C
  Growth strain: Top10
  Copy number: High Copy
Gene/Insert
  Gene/Insert name: LRRK2
  Species: H. sapiens (human)
  Mutation: WT; aa1300_2232
  Entrez Gene: LRRK2 (a.k.a. AURA17, DARDARIN, PARK8, RIPK7, ROCO2)
  Promoter: polH
  Tag / fusion protein: 6xHis (N terminal on insert)
  Cloning method: Restriction Enzyme; 5′ cloning site BamHI (destroyed during cloning); 3′ cloning site HindIII (destroyed during cloning)
  Sequencing primers: 5′ DSP2466For:GAATTTCGTCGACAGATC; 3′ DSP2466Rev:AATAACCCGGATCAGCTT
Terms and licenses: Academic/Nonprofit Terms; Industry Terms
How to cite: pEMB018 / LRRK2_BC_1300_2232 was a gift from Michael J Fox Foundation MJFF (Addgene plasmid # 40525 ; http://n2t.net/addgene:40525 ; RRID:Addgene_40525)
