>Addgene plasmid #40525 | pEMB018 / LRRK2_BC_1300_2232 | addgene partial sequence | sequence record 53976 | DSP2466For 5'-GAATTTCGTCGACAGATC-3'
AATAAGTATTTTACTGTTTTCGTAACAGTTTTGTAATAAAAAAACCTATAAATATAGGATCTATGCACCA
CCATCACCACCATCACCACTTGGTGCCCCGCGGATCCGACGAGCTGCACCTAAACTTCGACTTCAAGCAC
ATTGGCTGTAAAGCAAAGGATATTATTCGTTTCCTGCAGCAGCGTCTTAAGAAGGCCGTGCCCTACAATC
GCATGAAGCTGATGATCGTCGGGAACACCGGTTCTGGAAAGACAACCCTCTTGCAGCAGCTTATGAAGAC
TAAGAAGTCCGACTTGGGGATGCAGAGCGCCACTGTGGGGATCGACGTGAAAGACTGGCCAATCCAAATC
CGTGACAAGCGCAAGCGTGACTTAGTACTGAACGTGTGGGACTTTGCCGGCAGGGAAGAGTTCTACTCTA
CGCATCCTCACTTCATGACTCAGCGTGCCCTCTATCTGGCAGTTTACGACCTCTCAAAGGGCCAGGCTGA
GGTGGACGCCATGAAACCCTGGCTGTTTAACATCAAGGCTCGTGCTTCCAGCTCCCCTGTGATCTTAGTC
GGGACACACTTGGATGTTTCTGATGAGAAGCAGCGTAAGGCATGTATGAGTAAGATCACCAAAGAGCTGT
TGAACAAACGCGGCTTTCCCGCCATCCGTGATTACCACTTCGTCAACGCTACCGAGGAAAGCGACGCACT
GGCCAAGTTACGTAAGACCATTATCAACGAAAGCCTGAACTTCAAAATTCGCGACCAGCTGGTGGTCGGA
CAGCTGATCCCCGACTGCTACGTGGAACTTGAGAAGATCATCCTGAGCGAGCGCAAGAATGTGCCTATCG
AGTT
