>Addgene plasmid #40525 | pEMB018 / LRRK2_BC_1300_2232 | addgene partial sequence | sequence record 53977 | DSP2466Rev 5'-AATAACCCGGATCAGCTT-3'
GTGGTGGTGGTGGTGGTGCTCGAGTGCGGCCGCAAGCTTTACCCGTCTTCGGTATTGATCACGAGGAGGG
TCCCGCTCTGGGTGCCACTAACAATCCACGATTCTTTCTCAACAGGCAGATGGACAAGGGCGAGGCACAG
AATGCGTGAATCAGCGACCTCCTCGCTAGTATACCCCTCGGTGTTGAGGTCGAGGAAACTCAGCTGGCCA
CGATCGGTATGCCCACATCCTAACCAGATGCTAGCGTTACGCGAGTTGTGGTGCGTTGCCACCATGCACT
CAACGATCACGTTCTTCGGGAGTAAGATACGCCTAGTCAGACACACTAACTCTGCAGAGTTTAGAATGTC
GAACACCTGGGCGCTTGTGGGGCGTTCCTGAGGGTTCTCCTTCAGACACTGCTTAATGAGCTTCTCCACC
ATAGGCCAGGGTGCACAACCGTACTCCTTCACGGGGTCAGGCAGCTTGCCCTGGATCTCCAGCTCGTCGA
ACTCGTTGGGAAATTTCAGGCCCTCCACAATCCGGCCTCCGGTAGTGAGAATGTCATACAGGAGCAGGCC
AAACGAGTACACGTCGGCCTGCTGGTTGTAGATCACGTTCCCGCGTGCGACTTCGGGAGCGCGGAACCCA
GGTGTACCCTCGCTAGTCTTGATACCCATACGACAGCAGTACTGGGCTATGCCGTAATCGGCAATTTTGG
CAATGATAGCTGCGTTTGGGTAGAGCGTGAACAGAAGAACATTATGAGGCTTCAGATCGCGATAAATGAT
CATGGCACTGTGCAAGTAGCGCAGTCCGTCGGCCACATGCAGGGCGATACGGTGCTGGAGCGTACGGGTC
